Addgene plasmid #35684: pCS2-Flag-Kdrl-5p-FokI-EL
Depositing lab: Scot Wolfe. Depositing organization: University of Massachusetts, Worcester. Publication: Evaluation and application of modularly assembled zinc-finger nucleases in zebrafish. Zhu C, Smith T, McNulty J, Rayla AL, Lakshmanan A, Siekmann AF, Buffardi M, Meng X, Shin J, Padmanabhan A, Cifuentes D, Giraldez AJ, Look AT, Epstein JA, Lawson ND, Wolfe SA. Development. 2011 Oct;138(20):4555-64. 10.1242/dev.066779 PubMed 21937602.
Backbone
  Vector backbone: pCS2
  Backbone size w/o insert (bp): 5026
  Vector type: mRNA production
Growth in bacteria
  Bacterial resistance: Ampicillin, 100 μg/mL
  Growth temperature: 37°C
  Growth strain: DH5alpha
  Copy number: High Copy
Gene/Insert
  Gene/Insert name: Kdrl-5p-FokI-EL
  Species: D. rerio (zebrafish)
  Insert size (bp): 864
  Tag / fusion protein: FLAG (N terminal on backbone)
  Cloning method: Restriction Enzyme; 5′ cloning site KpnI (not destroyed); 3′ cloning site XbaI (not destroyed)
  Sequencing primers: 5′ SP6; 3′ ATTAACCCTCACTAAAGGGA
Terms and licenses: Academic/Nonprofit Terms; Industry Terms: Not Available to Industry
How to cite: pCS2-Flag-Kdrl-5p-FokI-EL was a gift from Scot Wolfe (Addgene plasmid # 35684 ; http://n2t.net/addgene:35684 ; RRID:Addgene_35684)
