[The description below was written by a language model from this plasmid's Addgene catalogue record.]
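Description:
pCS2-Flag-Kdrl-5p-FokI-EL is a pCS2-based plasmid catalogued as an mRNA production vector. It encodes one half of a zinc-finger nuclease (ZFN) pair directed against the zebrafish kdrl gene. It is propagated in E. coli as a high-copy plasmid under ampicillin selection. The backbone is listed at about 5 kb, and the 864 bp insert was placed between KpnI and XbaI sites, both of which remain intact. SP6 is listed as the 5′ sequencing primer, which fits the usual pCS2 arrangement in which an SP6 promoter upstream of the coding region drives in vitro transcription. However, no feature table is provided, so the promoters, polyadenylation signal and other backbone elements are not itemised in the record.

As the name indicates, the insert is a zinc-finger DNA-binding array recognising the "5p" (5′) half-site of the kdrl target, fused to the FokI endonuclease cleavage domain in its "EL" variant. EL is generally one of a pair of engineered obligate-heterodimer FokI forms. These cut efficiently only when paired with a complementary variant carried by the partner ZFN bound to the adjacent half-site, which reduces cleavage by homodimers at off-target sites. The matching 3′ half-site construct is not part of this record. An N-terminal FLAG epitope supplied by the backbone allows the nuclease protein to be detected.

The associated study evaluated modularly assembled ZFNs in zebrafish. In that context, the construct would typically serve as a template for synthetic mRNA that is delivered to embryos together with mRNA for the partner nuclease. The resulting double-strand breaks at kdrl can then produce mutations at the locus.
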