>Addgene plasmid #35684 | pCS2-Flag-Kdrl-5p-FokI-EL | depositor partial sequence | sequence record 43901 | Author sequence
GGTACCCGCCCATATGCTTGCCCTGTCGAGTCCTGTGACCGCCGCTTCAGCCAGAAGGGGCACCTCACCC
GCCATATCCGGATTCACACAGGCCAGAAGCCCTTCCAGTGTCGCATCTGCATGAGGAACTTCAGCCGCAG
CGACGCGCTCACCCGCCACATCCGCACCCACACAGGCGAGAAGCCTTTTGCATGCGACATCTGCGGCAGG
AAGTTCGCGCGCAGCGACGCGCTCAGGAAGCACACCAAAATCCATACAGGTGGATCCCAACTAGTCAAAA
GTGAACTGGAGGAGAAGAAATCTGAACTTCGTCATAAATTGAAATATGTGCCTCATGAATATATTGAATT
AATTGAAATTGCCAGAAATTCCACTCAGGATAGAATTCTTGAAATGAAGGTAATGGAATTTTTTATGAAA
GTTTATGGATATAGAGGTAAACATTTGGGTGGATCAAGGAAACCGGACGGAGCAATTTATACTGTCGGAT
CTCCTATTGATTACGGTGTGATCGTGGATACTAAAGCTTATAGCGGAGGTTATAATCTGCCAATTGGCCA
AGCAGATGAAATGGAACGATATGTCGAAGAAAATCAAACACGAAACAAACATCTCAACCCTAATGAATGG
TGGAAAGTCTATCCATCTTCTGTAACGGAATTTAAGTTTTTATTTGTGAGTGGTCACTTTAAAGGAAACT
ACAAAGCTCAGCTTACACGATTAAATCATATCACTAATTGTAATGGAGCTGTTCTTAGTGTAGAAGAGCT
TTTAATTGGTGGAGAAATGATTAAAGCCGGCACATTAACCTTAGAGGAAGTGAGACGGAAATTTAATAAC
GGCGAGATAAACTTTTAATCTAGA
