>Addgene plasmid #35684 | pCS2-Flag-Kdrl-5p-FokI-EL | addgene partial sequence | sequence record 44844 | SP6 5'-ATTTAGGTGACACTATAG-3'
GCGGACTGCCACCATGGCTCCAAAGAAGAAGCGTAAGGTAGACTACAAAGACCATGACGGTGATTATAAA
GATCATGACATCGATTACAAGGATGACGATGACAAGGGTACCCGCCCATATGCTTGCCCTGTCGAGTCCT
GTGACCGCCGCTTCAGCCAGAAGGGGCACCTCACCCGCCATATCCGGATTCACACAGGCCAGAAGCCCTT
CCAGTGTCGCATCTGCATGAGGAACTTCAGCCGCAGCGACGCGCTCACCCGCCACATCCGCACCCACACA
GGCGAGAAGCCTTTTGCATGCGACATCTGCGGCAGGAAGTTCGCGCGCAGCGACGCGCTCAGGAAGCACA
CCAAAATCCATACAGGTGGATCCCAACTAGTCAAAAGTGAACTGGAGGAGAAGAAATCTGAACTTCGTCA
TAAATTGAAATATGTGCCTCATGAATATATTGAATTAATTGAAATTGCCAGAAATTCCACTCAGGATAGA
ATTCTTGAAATGAAGGTAATGGAATTTTTTATGAAAGTTTATGGATATAGAGGTAAACATTTGGGTGGAT
CAAGGAAACCGGACGGAGCAATTTATACTGTCGGATCTCCTATTGATTACGGTGTGATCGTGGATACTAA
AGCTTATAGCGGAGGTTATAATCTGCCAATTGGCCAAGCAGATGAAATGGAACGATATGTCGAAGAAAAT
CAAACACGAAACAAACATCTCAACCCTAATGAATGGTGGAAAGTCTATCCATCTTCTGTAACGGAATTTA
AGTTTTTATTTGTGAGTGGTCACTTTAAAGGAAACTACAAAGCTCAGCTTACACGATTAAATCATATCAC
TAATTGTAATGGAGCTGTTC
